Addgene plasmid #200786: pCLAP
Purpose: (Empty Backbone) Cloning template for N-terminal CLIPf tagging and C-terminal SNAPf tagging of constructs for mammalian expression. Also used for the mammalian expression of CLIPf-SNAPf-HisTag-FLAG fusion protein.
Depositing lab: Alison Twelvetrees. Depositing organization: University of Sheffield. Publication: Kinesin-1 is highly flexible and adopts an open conformation in the absence of cargo. Smith ER, Turner ED, Abdelhamid MAS, Craggs TD, Twelvetrees AE. iScience. 2026 Feb 2;29(3):114875. doi: 10.1016/j.isci.2026.114875. eCollection 2026 Mar 20. PubMed 41732280.
Backbone
  Vector backbone: pCLAP
  Vector type: Mammalian Expression
  Selectable markers: Neomycin (select with G418)
  Tag / fusion protein: CLIPf (N terminal on backbone); SNAPf-6xHis-FLAG (C terminal on backbone)
Growth in bacteria
  Bacterial resistance: Ampicillin, 100 μg/mL
  Growth temperature: 37°C
  Growth strain: DH5alpha
  Copy number: High Copy
Gene/Insert
  Gene/Insert name: None
Terms and licenses: Academic/Nonprofit Terms; Industry Terms: Not Available to Industry
Depositor comments: Please visit https://doi.org/10.1101/2024.12.20.629623 for bioRxiv preprint.
How to cite: pCLAP was a gift from Alison Twelvetrees (Addgene plasmid # 200786 ; http://n2t.net/addgene:200786 ; RRID:Addgene_200786)
