[The description below was written by a language model from this plasmid's Addgene catalogue record and pLannotate feature annotations shown in this document.]
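Description:
pCLAP is an empty mammalian expression backbone of about 6.6 kb designed as a cloning template for placing a protein of interest between an N-terminal CLIPf tag and a C-terminal SNAPf-6xHis-FLAG module. It is propagated in E. coli as a high-copy plasmid through a ColE1/pUC-type origin with ampicillin selection (AmpR and its bla promoter), and it also carries an f1 origin. For selection in mammalian cells, an SV40 early promoter drives a neomycin phosphotransferase gene followed by an SV40 polyadenylation signal, conferring G418 resistance. Small fragments annotated as lac promoter/operator, lacI, bom, ble, RSF origin and HIV-1 LTR look like backbone remnants or short sequence matches rather than functional elements.

The expression cassette uses the human CMV immediate early enhancer and promoter, with a T7 promoter just downstream, and ends in the bovine growth hormone polyadenylation signal. Between these lie two tandem coding regions that the automated annotation labels as fragments of human MGMT. This fits the catalogue tags, since CLIP and SNAP tags are engineered derivatives of that O6-alkylguanine-DNA alkyltransferase, which react covalently and orthogonally with benzylcytosine and benzylguanine substrates respectively. A short FLAG match follows the second copy; the His tag is listed in the catalogue but not separately annotated. With no insert, the two tags are only a short distance apart and the plasmid expresses a CLIPf-SNAPf-His-FLAG fusion protein, which the record gives as a second use. Inserting a gene between the tags yields a protein that can be labelled at each end with a different probe and captured through the His or FLAG tags. The associated publication concerns the conformation of kinesin-1, although the record does not detail specific experiments.
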