Features (pLannotate 1.2.2; 23 found; start..end, strand, type, name):
    140..728     -  rep_origin     ori: high-copy-number ColE1/pMB1/pBR322/pUC origin of replication
    899..1759    -  CDS            AmpR: β-lactamase; bla; confers resistance to ampicillin, carbenicillin, and related antibiotics
   1760..1864    -  promoter       AmpR promoter: bla
   1923..1975    -  misc_feature   bom (fragment): basis of mobility region from pBR322
   2130..2509    +  enhancer       CMV enhancer: human cytomegalovirus immediate early enhancer
   2510..2713    +  promoter       CMV promoter: human cytomegalovirus (CMV) immediate early promoter
   2709..2742    +  LTR            5' LTR (truncated) (fragment): truncated 5' long terminal repeat (LTR) from HIV-1
   2758..2776    +  promoter       T7 promoter: promoter for bacteriophage T7 RNA polymerase
   2818..3381    +  CDS            MGMT (fragment): MGMT_HUMAN - Experimental evidence at protein level: Swiss-Prot protein existence level 1. Involved in the cellular defense against the biological effects of O6-methylguanine (O6-MeG) and O4-methylthymine (O4-MeT) in DNA. Repairs the methylated nucleobase in DNA by stoichiometrically transferring the methyl group to a cysteine residue in the enzyme. This is a suicide reaction: the enzyme is irreversibly inactivated. From Homo sapiens (Human).
   3400..3960    +  CDS            MGMT (fragment): MGMT_HUMAN - Experimental evidence at protein level: Swiss-Prot protein existence level 1. Involved in the cellular defense against the biological effects of O6-methylguanine (O6-MeG) and O4-methylthymine (O4-MeT) in DNA. Repairs the methylated nucleobase in DNA by stoichiometrically transferring the methyl group to a cysteine residue in the enzyme. This is a suicide reaction: the enzyme is irreversibly inactivated. From Homo sapiens (Human).
   3997..4019    +  CDS            5xFLAG (fragment): five tandem FLAG® epitope tags
   4074..4298    +  polyA_signal   bGH poly(A) signal: bovine growth hormone polyadenylation signal
   4302..4323    +  promoter       SV40 promoter (fragment): SV40 enhancer and early promoter
   4344..4772    +  rep_origin     f1 ori (sequence partly withheld): f1 bacteriophage origin of replication; arrow indicates direction of (+) strand synthesis
   4786..5115    +  promoter       SV40 promoter: SV40 enhancer and early promoter
   5182..5973    +  CDS            neo: KKA2_KLEPN - Also known as kan, nptII. Experimental evidence at protein level: Swiss-Prot protein existence level 1. Resistance to kanamycin, neomycin, paromomycin, ribostamycin, butirosin and gentamicin B. From Klebsiella pneumoniae.
   5997..6155    +  CDS            ble (fragment): BLE_KLEPN - Experimental evidence at protein level: Swiss-Prot protein existence level 1. Binding protein with a strong affinity to the bleomycin family of antibiotics. Binds to CL990; an antimitotic-antibiotic compound. From Klebsiella pneumoniae.
   6150..6271    +  polyA_signal   SV40 poly(A) signal: SV40 polyadenylation signal
   6344..6360    -  protein_bind   lac operator: The lac repressor binds to the lac operator to inhibit transcription in E. coli. This inhibition can be relieved by adding lactose or isopropyl-β-D-thiogalactopyranoside (IPTG). lac repressor encoded by lacI
   6368..6398    -  promoter       lac promoter: promoter for the E. coli lac operon
   6413..6434    -  protein_bind   CAP binding site: CAP binding activates transcription in the presence of cAMP. E. coli catabolite activator protein
   6447..6539    -  CDS            lacI (fragment): lac repressor; lacI; The lac repressor binds to the lac operator to inhibit transcription in E. coli. This inhibition can be relieved by adding lactose or isopropyl-β-D-thiogalactopyranoside (IPTG).
   6541..6582    -  rep_origin     RSF ori (fragment): Plasmids containing the RSF 1030 origin of replication can be propagated in E. coli cells that contain additional plasmids with compatible origins.
>Addgene plasmid #200786 | pCLAP | addgene full sequence | sequence record 435692 | Addgene NGS Result
GGCTGCGGCGAGCGGTATCAGCTCACTCAAAGGCGGTAATACGGTTATCCACAGAATCAGGGGATAACGC
AGGAAAGAACATGTGAGCAAAAGGCCAGCAAAAGGCCAGGAACCGTAAAAAGGCCGCGTTGCTGGCGTTT
TTCCATAGGCTCCGCCCCCCTGACGAGCATCACAAAAATCGACGCTCAAGTCAGAGGTGGCGAAACCCGA
CAGGACTATAAAGATACCAGGCGTTTCCCCCTGGAAGCTCCCTCGTGCGCTCTCCTGTTCCGACCCTGCC
GCTTACCGGATACCTGTCCGCCTTTCTCCCTTCGGGAAGCGTGGCGCTTTCTCATAGCTCACGCTGTAGG
TATCTCAGTTCGGTGTAGGTCGTTCGCTCCAAGCTGGGCTGTGTGCACGAACCCCCCGTTCAGCCCGACC
GCTGCGCCTTATCCGGTAACTATCGTCTTGAGTCCAACCCGGTAAGACACGACTTATCGCCACTGGCAGC
AGCCACTGGTAACAGGATTAGCAGAGCGAGGTATGTAGGCGGTGCTACAGAGTTCTTGAAGTGGTGGCCT
AACTACGGCTACACTAGAAGAACAGTATTTGGTATCTGCGCTCTGCTGAAGCCAGTTACCTTCGGAAAAA
GAGTTGGTAGCTCTTGATCCGGCAAACAAACCACCGCTGGTAGCGGTGGTTTTTTTGTTTGCAAGCAGCA
GATTACGCGCAGAAAAAAAGGATCTCAAGAAGATCCTTTGATCTTTTCTACGGGGTCTGACGCTCAGTGG
AACGAAAACTCACGTTAAGGGATTTTGGTCATGAGATTATCAAAAAGGATCTTCACCTAGATCCTTTTAA
ATTAAAAATGAAGTTTTAAATCAATCTAAAGTATATATGAGTAAACTTGGTCTGACAGTTACCAATGCTT
AATCAGTGAGGCACCTATCTCAGCGATCTGTCTATTTCGTTCATCCATAGTTGCCTGACTCCCCGTCGTG
TAGATAACTACGATACGGGAGGGCTTACCATCTGGCCCCAGTGCTGCAATGATACCGCGAGACCCACGCT
CACCGGCTCCAGATTTATCAGCAATAAACCAGCCAGCCGGAAGGGCCGAGCGCAGAAGTGGTCCTGCAAC
TTTATCCGCCTCCATCCAGTCTATTAATTGTTGCCGGGAAGCTAGAGTAAGTAGTTCGCCAGTTAATAGT
TTGCGCAACGTTGTTGCCATTGCTACAGGCATCGTGGTGTCACGCTCGTCGTTTGGTATGGCTTCATTCA
GCTCCGGTTCCCAACGATCAAGGCGAGTTACATGATCCCCCATGTTGTGCAAAAAAGCGGTTAGCTCCTT
CGGTCCTCCGATCGTTGTCAGAAGTAAGTTGGCCGCAGTGTTATCACTCATGGTTATGGCAGCACTGCAT
AATTCTCTTACTGTCATGCCATCCGTAAGATGCTTTTCTGTGACTGGTGAGTACTCAACCAAGTCATTCT
GAGAATAGTGTATGCGGCGACCGAGTTGCTCTTGCCCGGCGTCAATACGGGATAATACCGCGCCACATAG
CAGAACTTTAAAAGTGCTCATCATTGGAAAACGTTCTTCGGGGCGAAAACTCTCAAGGATCTTACCGCTG
TTGAGATCCAGTTCGATGTAACCCACTCGTGCACCCAACTGATCTTCAGCATCTTTTACTTTCACCAGCG
TTTCTGGGTGAGCAAAAACAGGAAGGCAAAATGCCGCAAAAAAGGGAATAAGGGCGACACGGAAATGTTG
AATACTCATACTCTTCCTTTTTCAATATTATTGAAGCATTTATCAGGGTTATTGTCTCATGAGCGGATAC
ATATTTGAATGTATTTAGAAAAATAAACAAATAGGGGTTCCGCGCACATTTCCCCGAAAAGTGCCACCTG
ACGTCGACGGATCGGGAGATCTCCCGATCCCCTATGGTGCACTCTCAGTACAATCTGCTCTGATGCCGCA
TAGTTAAGCCAGTATCTGCTCCCTGCTTGTGTGTTGGAGGTCGCTGAGTAGTGCGCGAGCAAAATTTAAG
CTACAACAAGGCAAGGCTTGACCGACAATTGCATGAAGAATCTGCTTAGGGTTAGGCGTTTTGCGCTGCT
TCGCGATGTACGGGCCAGATATACGCGTTGACATTGATTATTGACTAGTTATTAATAGTAATCAATTACG
GGGTCATTAGTTCATAGCCCATATATGGAGTTCCGCGTTACATAACTTACGGTAAATGGCCCGCCTGGCT
GACCGCCCAACGACCCCCGCCCATTGACGTCAATAATGACGTATGTTCCCATAGTAACGCCAATAGGGAC
TTTCCATTGACGTCAATGGGTGGAGTATTTACGGTAAACTGCCCACTTGGCAGTACATCAAGTGTATCAT
ATGCCAAGTACGCCCCCTATTGACGTCAATGACGGTAAATGGCCCGCCTGGCATTATGCCCAGTACATGA
CCTTATGGGACTTTCCTACTTGGCAGTACATCTACGTATTAGTCATCGCTATTACCATGGTGATGCGGTT
TTGGCAGTACATCAATGGGCGTGGATAGCGGTTTGACTCACGGGGATTTCCAAGTCTCCACCCCATTGAC
GTCAATGGGAGTTTGTTTTGGCACCAAAATCAACGGGACTTTCCAAAATGTCGTAACAACTCCGCCCCAT
TGACGCAAATGGGCGGTAGGCGTGTACGGTGGGAGGTCTATATAAGCAGAGCTCTCTGGCTAACTAGAGA
ACCCACTGCTTACTGGCTTATCGAAATTAATACGACTCACTATAGGGAGACCCAAGCTGGCTAGCGTTTA
AACTTAAGCTTGGTACCATGGACAAGGACTGCGAGATGAAGCGGACCACACTGGATAGCCCTCTGGGCAA
GCTGGAACTGAGCGGCTGTGAACAGGGCCTGCACCGGATCATCTTTCTCGGCAAGGGAACCTCTGCCGCC
GATGCTGTTGAAGTGCCTGCTCCTGCTGCTGTGCTCGGAGGACCTGAACCTCTGATTCAGGCCACCGCCT
GGCTGAACGCCTACTTTCATCAGCCCGAGGCCATCGAGGAGTTCCCCGTTCCTGCTCTGCATCACCCCGT
GTTCCAGCAAGAAAGCTTCACCAGACAGGTGCTGTGGAAGCTGCTGAAGGTGGTCAAGTTCGGCGAAGTG
ATCAGCGAGTCTCACCTGGCCGCTCTCGTGGGAAATCCAGCTGCTACAGCCGCCGTGAACACAGCCCTGG
ATGGAAACCCTGTGCCTATTCTGATCCCCTGCCACAGAGTGGTGCAGGGCGATTCTGATGTGGGCCCTTA
TCTTGGAGGCCTGGCCGTGAAAGAATGGCTGCTGGCCCACGAAGGACACAGACTGGGAAAACCTGGCCTC
GGAGGATCCGCTGGATCTGCTGCTGGAAGCGGCGAATTCGATAAGGATTGTGAAATGAAGCGCACAACCC
TGGACTCCCCACTGGGCAAACTTGAGCTGTCTGGATGCGAGCAGGGACTGCACAGAATCATATTCCTCGG
AAAGGGCACCAGCGCCGCTGATGCAGTGGAAGTTCCAGCACCAGCTGCAGTGCTTGGTGGACCAGAGCCA
CTTATGCAGGCTACAGCTTGGCTGAATGCTTATTTCCACCAGCCGGAAGCCATCGAAGAGTTTCCCGTGC
CAGCACTGCACCATCCTGTCTTTCAACAAGAGTCCTTCACACGGCAAGTCCTGTGGAAACTCCTGAAAGT
CGTGAAATTTGGGGAAGTGATCTCCTACAGCCACCTGGCTGCACTGGCCGGAAATCCTGCAGCAACTGCC
GCTGTGAAAACTGCCCTGTCCGGCAATCCAGTGCCAATCCTGATTCCTTGTCACCGGGTCGTCCAGGGCG
ACCTGGATGTTGGAGGATATGAAGGCGGACTGGCTGTCAAAGAGTGGCTCCTTGCTCACGAGGGCCATAG
ACTCGGAAAGCCTGGACTTGGTGGAAGCGCCGGATCTGCAGCAGGATCTGGCGAGTTTCACCACCACCAT
CACCACGACTACAAGGACGACGACGACAAATGAGCGGCCGCTCGAGTCTAGAGGGCCCGTTTAAACCCGC
TGATCAGCCTCGACTGTGCCTTCTAGTTGCCAGCCATCTGTTGTTTGCCCCTCCCCCGTGCCTTCCTTGA
CCCTGGAAGGTGCCACTCCCACTGTCCTTTCCTAATAAAATGAGGAAATTGCATCGCATTGTCTGAGTAG
GTGTCATTCTATTCTGGGGGGTGGGGTGGGGCAGGACAGCAAGGGGGAGGATTGGGAAGACAATAGCAGG
CATGCTGGGGATGCGGTGGGCTCTATGGCTTCTGAGGCGGAAAGAACCAGCTGGGGCTCTAGGGGGTATC
CCC
[124 nt withheld, positions 4344-4467]
C
[91 nt withheld, positions 4469-4559]
A
[49 nt withheld, positions 4561-4609]
CCTTTGACGTTGGAGTCCACGTTCTTT
[37 nt withheld, positions 4637-4673]
ACCCTATCTCGGTCTATTCTTTTGATTTATAAGGGATTTTGCCGATTTCGGCCTATTGGTTAAAAAATGA
GCTGATTTAACAAAAATTTAACGCGAATTAATTCTGTGGAATGTGTGTCAGTTAGGGTGTGGAAAGTCCC
CAGGCTCCCCAGCAGGCAGAAGTATGCAAAGCATGCATCTCAATTAGTCAGCAACCAGGTGTGGAAAGTC
CCCAGGCTCCCCAGCAGGCAGAAGTATGCAAAGCATGCATCTCAATTAGTCAGCAACCATAGTCCCGCCC
CTAACTCCGCCCATCCCGCCCCTAACTCCGCCCAGTTCCGCCCATTCTCCGCCCCATGGCTGACTAATTT
TTTTTATTTATGCAGAGGCCGAGGCCGCCTCTGCCTCTGAGCTATTCCAGAAGTAGTGAGGAGGCTTTTT
TGGAGGCCTAGGCTTTTGCAAAAAGCTCCCGGGAGCTTGTATATCCATTTTCGGATCTGATCAAGAGACA
GGATGAGGATCGTTTCGCATGATTGAACAAGATGGATTGCACGCAGGTTCTCCGGCCGCTTGGGTGGAGA
GGCTATTCGGCTATGACTGGGCACAACAGACAATCGGCTGCTCTGATGCCGCCGTGTTCCGGCTGTCAGC
GCAGGGGCGCCCGGTTCTTTTTGTCAAGACCGACCTGTCCGGTGCCCTGAATGAACTGCAGGACGAGGCA
GCGCGGCTATCGTGGCTGGCCACGACGGGCGTTCCTTGCGCAGCTGTGCTCGACGTTGTCACTGAAGCGG
GAAGGGACTGGCTGCTATTGGGCGAAGTGCCGGGGCAGGATCTCCTGTCATCTCACCTTGCTCCTGCCGA
GAAAGTATCCATCATGGCTGATGCAATGCGGCGGCTGCATACGCTTGATCCGGCTACCTGCCCATTCGAC
CACCAAGCGAAACATCGCATCGAGCGAGCACGTACTCGGATGGAAGCCGGTCTTGTCGATCAGGATGATC
TGGACGAAGAGCATCAGGGGCTCGCGCCAGCCGAACTGTTCGCCAGGCTCAAGGCGCGCATGCCCGACGG
CGAGGATCTCGTCGTGACCCATGGCGATGCCTGCTTGCCGAATATCATGGTGGAAAATGGCCGCTTTTCT
GGATTCATCGACTGTGGCCGGCTGGGTGTGGCGGACCGCTATCAGGACATAGCGTTGGCTACCCGTGATA
TTGCTGAAGAGCTTGGCGGCGAATGGGCTGACCGCTTCCTCGTGCTTTACGGTATCGCCGCTCCCGATTC
GCAGCGCATCGCCTTCTATCGCCTTCTTGACGAGTTCTTCTGAGCGGGACTCTGGGGTTCGAAATGACCG
ACCAAGCGACGCCCAACCTGCCATCACGAGATTTCGATTCCACCGCCGCCTTCTATGAAAGGTTGGGCTT
CGGAATCGTTTTCCGGGACGCCGGCTGGATGATCCTCCAGCGCGGGGATCTCATGCTGGAGTTCTTCGCC
CACCCCAACTTGTTTATTGCAGCTTATAATGGTTACAAATAAAGCAATAGCATCACAAATTTCACAAATA
AAGCATTTTTTTCACTGCATTCTAGTTGTGGTTTGTCCAAACTCATCAATGTATCTTATCATGTCTGTAT
ACCGTCGACCTCTAGCTAGAGCTTGGCGTAATCATGGTCATAGCTGTTTCCTGTGTGAAATTGTTATCCG
CTCACAATTCCACACAACATACGAGCCGGAAGCATAAAGTGTAAAGCCTGGGGTGCCTAATGAGTGAGCT
AACTCACATTAATTGCGTTGCGCTCACTGCCCGCTTTCCAGTCGGGAAACCTGTCGTGCCAGCTGCATTA
ATGAATCGGCCAACGCGCGGGGAGAGGCGGTTTGCGTATTGGGCGCTCTTCCGCTTCCTCGCTCACTGAC
TCGCTGCGCTCGGTCGTTC
